Addgene plasmid #19393: pCM5.40
Depositing lab: Geraldine Seydoux. Depositing organization: Johns Hopkins University and School of Medicine. Publication: 3' UTRs are the primary regulators of gene expression in the C. elegans germline. Merritt C, Rasoloson D, Ko D, Seydoux G. Curr Biol. 2008 Oct 14;18(19):1476-82. doi: 10.1016/j.cub.2008.08.013. Epub 2008 Sep 25. PubMed 18818082.
Backbone
  Vector backbone: pDONRP2RP3
  Backbone size w/o insert (bp): 2641
  Vector type: Worm Expression
Growth in bacteria
  Bacterial resistance: Kanamycin, 50 μg/mL
  Growth temperature: 37°C
  Growth strain: DH5alpha
  Growth instructions: DH5alpha
  Copy number: Unknown
Gene/Insert
  Gene/Insert name: glp-1 3'utr in pDONRP2RP3
  Species: C. elegans (nematode)
  Insert size (bp): 398
  GenBank ID: M25580
  Entrez Gene: glp-1 (a.k.a. CELE_F02A9.6)
  Cloning method: Gateway Cloning; 5′ cloning site attP2R (destroyed during cloning); 3′ cloning site attP3 (destroyed during cloning)
  Sequencing primers: 5′ M13Forward
Terms and licenses: Academic/Nonprofit Terms; Industry Terms: Not Available to Industry
How to cite: pCM5.40 was a gift from Geraldine Seydoux (Addgene plasmid # 19393 ; http://n2t.net/addgene:19393 ; RRID:Addgene_19393)
