[The description below was written by a language model from this plasmid's Addgene catalogue record and pLannotate feature annotations shown in this document.]
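Description:
pCM5.40 is a MultiSite Gateway entry clone that carries the 3′ untranslated region of the C. elegans glp-1 gene in the pDONRP2RP3 donor backbone. Although it is catalogued as a worm expression vector, it has no promoter or coding sequence for expression in worms. It serves as the third-position (3′) module that is later combined with other entry clones. The roughly 400 bp insert was introduced by a BP recombination into the attP2R and attP3 sites, which were destroyed in the process. The feature table, covering the full 3,037 nt depositor sequence, shows an attR2 site on one side of the insert region. On the other side it shows an attB3 core overlapping a partial attL-type match, which fits the attR2/attL3 flanks expected of a 3′ element entry clone. The automated annotation labels the attL-type fragment attL1, and the UTR itself is not annotated.

The plasmid is maintained in E. coli through a high-copy ColE1/pUC-type origin and selected with kanamycin via an aminoglycoside phosphotransferase gene. The rrnB T1 and T2 terminators lie upstream of the recombination cassette, where they help insulate the insert from read-through transcription. A T7 promoter sits beside the cassette, and the short lacI and lacZα fragments are backbone remnants with no evident function.

In an LR reaction, this clone would be joined with a promoter entry clone and a coding or reporter entry clone in a destination vector, placing the glp-1 3′ UTR downstream of the open reading frame. The associated study examined 3′ UTRs as regulators of gene expression in the C. elegans germline, so this construct likely supplies the glp-1 UTR for transgenes testing post-transcriptional control there.
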