Features (pLannotate 1.2.2; 10 found; start..end, strand, type, name):
    121..213     +  CDS            lacI (fragment): lac repressor; lacI; The lac repressor binds to the lac operator to inhibit transcription in E. coli. This inhibition can be relieved by adding lactose or isopropyl-β-D-thiogalactopyranoside (IPTG).
    268..295     -  terminator     rrnB T2 terminator: transcription terminator T2 from the E. coli rrnB gene
    427..470     +  terminator     rrnB T1 terminator: Escherichia coli rrnB; transcription terminator T1 from the E. coli rrnB gene
    517..553     -  CDS            lacZα (fragment): LacZα fragment of β-galactosidase; lacZ fragment
    624..747     -  protein_bind   attR2: mutant version of attR; recombination site for the Gateway® LR reaction LR Clonase™
   1146..1166    -  protein_bind   attB3: mutant version of attB; core recombination site for the Gateway® BP reaction BP Clonase™
   1157..1242    -  protein_bind   attL1 (fragment): mutant version of attL; recombination site for the Gateway® LR reaction LR Clonase™
   1279..1297    -  promoter       T7 promoter: promoter for bacteriophage T7 RNA polymerase
   1431..2240    +  CDS            KanR: aminoglycoside phosphotransferase; aph(3')-Ia; confers resistance to kanamycin in bacteria or G418 (Geneticin®) in eukaryotes
   2387..2975    +  rep_origin     ori: high-copy-number ColE1/pMB1/pBR322/pUC origin of replication
>Addgene plasmid #19393 | pCM5.40 | depositor full sequence | sequence record 9045 | Author sequence
CTTTCCTGCGTTATCCCCTGATTCTGTGGATAACCGTATTACCGCCTTTGAGTGAGCTGATACCGCTCGC
CGCAGCCGAACGACCGAGCGCAGCGAGTCAGTGAGCGAGGAAGCGGAAGAGCGCCCAATACGCAAACCGC
CTCTCCCCGCGCGTTGGCCGATTCATTAATGCAGCTGGCACGACAGGTTTCCCGACTGGAAAGCGGGCAG
TGAGCGCAACGCAATTAATACGCGTACCGCTAGCCAGGAAGAGTTTGTAGAAACGCAAAAAGGCCATCCG
TCAGGATGGCCTTCTGCTTAGTTTGATGCCTGGCAGTTTATGGCGGGCGTCCTGCCCGCCACCCTCCGGG
CCGTTGCTTCACAACGTTCAAATCCGCTCCCGGCGGATTTGTCCTACTCAGGAGAGCGTTCACCGACAAA
CAACAGATAAAACGAAAGGCCCAGTCTTCCGACTGAGCCTTTCGTTTTATTTGATGCCTGGCAGTTCCCT
ACTCTCGCGTTAACGCTAGCATGGATGTTTTCCCAGTCACGACGTTGTAAAACGACGGCCAGTCTTAAGC
TCGGGCCCTGCAGCTCTAGAGCTCGAATTCTACAGGTCACTAATACCATCTAAGTAGTTGATTCATAGTG
ACTGCATATGTTGTGTTTTACAGTATTATGTAGTCTGTTTTTTATGCAAAATCTAATTTAATATATTGAT
ATTTATATCATTTTACGTTTCTCGTTCAACTTTCTTGTACAAAGTGGGATAATCTATTTAATTCATTAAT
TTTTCATTTATTGACTGTATCCCGGATGTTTCTTGTCCTCCCAACATATCTCCTAACTGCTCGGTTCATT
TTAAATATGCTCATCTCACTACATCACCCAGACACTGGTCCCCACAGAGTTTTTTGTATACTATTTCGGG
TCATTTTTCTTATTCTAGACTAATATTGTAAGCTATAAGTTGTAGAATAATTATTGATCCAAATCAGATT
AAGAGTATAAGCTTTGTTTTTTCTCCTTTTCTTTATAACTTGTTACAATTTTTGAAATTCCCTTTTTTGA
CAGGCTTTTATTACACTGTAACTGTGTTTCTTATCTTGCAAACATTTAATGAATTGTAATTCTTTAGTAT
CTTGAGGGCTTTTTGTTTTTCGAATCAACTTTATTATACAAAGTTGGCATTATAAAAAAGCATTGCTTAT
CAATTTGTTGCAACGAACAGGTCACTATCAGTCAAAATAAAATCATTATTTGGAGCTCCATGGTAGCGTT
AACGCGGCCGCGATATCCCCTATAGTGAGTCGTATTACATGGTCATAGCTGTTTCCTGGCAGCTCTGGCC
CGTGTCTCAAAATCTCTGATGTTACATTGCACAAGATAAAAATATATCATCATGAACAATAAAACTGTCT
GCTTACATAAACAGTAATACAAGGGGTGTTATGAGCCATATTCAACGGGAAACGTCGAGGCCGCGATTAA
ATTCCAACATGGATGCTGATTTATATGGGTATAAATGGGCTCGCGATAATGTCGGGCAATCAGGTGCGAC
AATCTATCGCTTGTATGGGAAGCCCGATGCGCCAGAGTTGTTTCTGAAACATGGCAAAGGTAGCGTTGCC
AATGATGTTACAGATGAGATGGTCAGACTAAACTGGCTGACGGAATTTATGCCTCTTCCGACCATCAAGC
ATTTTATCCGTACTCCTGATGATGCATGGTTACTCACCACTGCGATCCCCGGAAAAACAGCATTCCAGGT
ATTAGAAGAATATCCTGATTCAGGTGAAAATATTGTTGATGCGCTGGCAGTGTTCCTGCGCCGGTTGCAT
TCGATTCCTGTTTGTAATTGTCCTTTTAACAGCGATCGCGTATTTCGTCTCGCTCAGGCGCAATCACGAA
TGAATAACGGTTTGGTTGATGCGAGTGATTTTGATGACGAGCGTAATGGCTGGCCTGTTGAACAAGTCTG
GAAAGAAATGCATAAACTTTTGCCATTCTCACCGGATTCAGTCGTCACTCATGGTGATTTCTCACTTGAT
AACCTTATTTTTGACGAGGGGAAATTAATAGGTTGTATTGATGTTGGACGAGTCGGAATCGCAGACCGAT
ACCAGGATCTTGCCATCCTATGGAACTGCCTCGGTGAGTTTTCTCCTTCATTACAGAAACGGCTTTTTCA
AAAATATGGTATTGATAATCCTGATATGAATAAATTGCAGTTTCATTTGATGCTCGATGAGTTTTTCTAA
TCAGAATTGGTTAATTGGTTGTAACACTGGCAGAGCATTACGCTGACTTGACGGGACGGCGCAAGCTCAT
GACCAAAATCCCTTAACGTGAGTTACGCGTCGTTCCACTGAGCGTCAGACCCCGTAGAAAAGATCAAAGG
ATCTTCTTGAGATCCTTTTTTTCTGCGCGTAATCTGCTGCTTGCAAACAAAAAAACCACCGCTACCAGCG
GTGGTTTGTTTGCCGGATCAAGAGCTACCAACTCTTTTTCCGAAGGTAACTGGCTTCAGCAGAGCGCAGA
TACCAAATACTGTCCTTCTAGTGTAGCCGTAGTTAGGCCACCACTTCAAGAACTCTGTAGCACCGCCTAC
ATACCTCGCTCTGCTAATCCTGTTACCAGTGGCTGCTGCCAGTGGCGATAAGTCGTGTCTTACCGGGTTG
GACTCAAGACGATAGTTACCGGATAAGGCGCAGCGGTCGGGCTGAACGGGGGGTTCGTGCACACAGCCCA
GCTTGGAGCGAACGACCTACACCGAACTGAGATACCTACAGCGTGAGCATTGAGAAAGCGCCACGCTTCC
CGAAGGGAGAAAGGCGGACAGGTATCCGGTAAGCGGCAGGGTCGGAACAGGAGAGCGCACGAGGGAGCTT
CCAGGGGGAAACGCCTGGTATCTTTATAGTCCTGTCGGGTTTCGCCACCTCTGACTTGAGCGTCGATTTT
TGTGATGCTCGTCAGGGGGGCGGAGCCTATGGAAAAACGCCAGCAACGCGGCCTTTTTACGGTTCCTGGC
CTTTTGCTGGCCTTTTGCTCACATGTT
