>Addgene plasmid #19393 | pCM5.40 | addgene partial sequence | sequence record 25200 | 19393 with pDONR201F (TCGCGTTAACGCTAGCATGGATCTC)
NNNATTTNNTTTTNACTGATAGTGACCTGTTCGTTGCAACAAATTGATAAGCAATGCTTTTTTATAATGC
CAACTTTGTATAATAAAGTTGATTCGAAAAACAAAAAGCCCTCAAGATACTAAAGAATTACAATTCATTA
AATGTTTGCAAGATAAGAAACACAGTTACAGTGTAATAAAAGCCTGTCAAAAAAGGGAATTTCAAAAATT
GTAACAAGTTATAAAGAAAAGGAGAAAAAACAAAGCTTATACTCTTAATCTGATTTGGATCAATAATTAT
TCTACAACTTATAGCTTACAATATTAGTCTAGAATAAGAAAAATGACCCGAAATAGTATACAAAAAACTC
TGTGGGGACCAGTGTCTGGGTGATGTAGTGAGATGAGCATATTTAAAATGAACCGAGCAGTTAGGAGATA
TGTTGGGAGGACAAGAAACATCCGGGATACAGTCAATAAATGAAAAATTAATGAATTAAATAGATTATCC
CACTTTGTACAAGAAAGTTGAACGAGAAACGTAAAATGATATAAATATCAATATATTAAATTAGATTTTG
CATAANAAACAGACTACATAATACTGTAAAACACAACATATGCAGTCACTATGAACCAACTACTTAGATG
NNATTAGTGANCTGTAGAATTCGAGCTCTAGAGCTGCAGGGCCCGAGCTTAAGACTGGGCCGTCGNTTTA
CAACGTCGTGACTGGGAAACNNCCNTGCTAGNNGTTAACGCNAGAGTAGGGAACTGNCNNNNNNNNNNNN
NNAANGGNTCAGTCGGAANANTGGGCCTTTCGTTTT
